>Addgene plasmid #129669 | pDIO-DSE-mCherry-PSE-MCS | addgene full sequence | sequence record 265127 | Addgene NGS Result
CCTGCAGGCAGCTGCGCGCTCGCTCGCTCACTGAGGCCGCCCGGGCGTCGGGCGACCTTTGGTCGCCCGG
CCTCAGTGAGCGAGCGAGCGCGCAGAGAGGGAGTGGCCAACTCCATCACTAGGGGTTCCTGCGGCCGCAC
GCGTAAGCTTTGCAAAGATGGATAAAGTTTTAAACAGAGAGGAATCTTTGCAGCTAATGGACCTTCTAGG
TCTTGAAAGGAGTGGGAATTGGCTCCGGTGCCCGTCAGTGGGCAGAGCGCACATCGCCCACAGTCCCCGA
GAAGTTGGGGGGAGGGGTCGGCAATTGAACCGGTGCCTAGAGAAGGTGGCGCGGGGTAAACTGGGAAAGT
GATGTCGTGTACTGGCTCCGCCTTTTTCCCGAGGGTGGGGGAGAACCGTATATAAGTGCAGTAGTCGCCG
TGAACGTTCTTTTTCGCAACGGGTTTGCCGCCAGAACACAGGTAAGTGCCGTGTGTGGTTCCCGCGGGCC
TGGCCTCTTTACGGGTTATGGCCCTTGCGTGCCTTGAATTACTTCCACCTGGCTGCAGTACGTGATTCTT
GATCCCGAGCTTCGGGTTGGAAGTGGGTGGGAGAGTTCGAGGCCTTGCGCTTAAGGAGCCCCTTCGCCTC
GTGCTTGAGTTGAGGCCTGGCCTGGGCGCTGGGGCCGCCGCGTGCGAATCTGGTGGCACCTTCGCGCCTG
TCTCGCTGCTTTCGATAAGTCTCTAGCCATTTAAAATTTTTGATGACCTGCTGCGACGCTTTTTTTCTGG
CAAGATAGTCTTGTAAATGCGGGCCAAGATCTGCACACTGGTATTTCGGTTTTTGGGGCCGCGGGCGGCG
ACGGGGCCCGTGCGTCCCAGCGCACATGTTCGGCGAGGCGGGGCCTGCGAGCGCGGCCACCGAGAATCGG
ACGGGGGTAGTCTCAAGCTGGCCGGCCTGCTCTGGTGCCTGGCCTCGCGCCGCCGTGTATCGCCCCGCCC
TGGGCGGCAAGGCTGGCCCGGTCGGCACCAGTTGCGTGAGCGGAAAGATGGCCGCTTCCCGGCCCTGCTG
CAGGGAGCTCAAAATGGAGGACGCGGCGCTCGGGAGAGCGGGCGGGTGAGTCACCCACACAAAGGAAAAG
GGCCTTTCCGTCCTCAGCCGTCGCTTCATGTGACTCCACGGAGTACCGGGCGCCGTCCAGGCACCTCGAT
TAGTTCTCGAGCTTTTGGAGTACGTCGTCTTTAGGTTGGGGGGAGGGGTTTTATGCGATGGAGTTTCCCC
ACACTGAGTGGGTGGAGACTGAAGTTAGGCCAGCTTGGCACTTGATGTAATTCTCCTTGGAATTTGCCCT
TTTTGAGTTTGGATCTTGGTTCATTCTCAAGCCTCAGACAGTGGTTCAAAGTTTTTTTCTTCCATTTCAG
GTGTCGTGAGGTACCGGATCCTCTAGATTCGCTAGCGGATCCGGAATAACTTCGTATAGGATACTTTATA
CGAAGTTATGCAGAATGGTAGCTGGATTGTAGCTGCTATTAGCAATATGAAACCTCTTAATAACTTCGTA
TAGCATACATTATACGAAGTTATTATTTTGTACTAATATCTTTGTGTTTACAGTCAAATTAATTCTAATT
ATCTCTCTAACAGCCTTGTATCGTATATGCAAATATGAAGGAATCATGGGAAATAGGCCCTCTTCCTGCC
CGACCTTGGCGCGCGCTCGGCGCGCGGTCACGCTCCGTCACGTGGTGCGTTTTGCCTGCGCGTCTTTCCA
CTGGGTTAATTAAGCGGCCGCTTACTTGTACAGCTCGTCCATGCCGCCGGTGGAGTGGCGGCCCTCGGCG
CGTTCGTACTGTTCCACGATGGTGTAGTCCTCGTTGTGGGAGGTGATGTCCAACTTGATGTTGACGTTGT
AGGCGCCGGGCAGCTGCACGGGCTTCTTGGCCTTGTAGGTGGTCTTGACCTCAGCGTCGTAGTGGCCGCC
GTCCTTCAGCTTCAGCCTCTGCTTGATCTCGCCCTTCAGGGCGCCGTCCTCGGGGTACATCCGCTCGGAG
GAGGCCTCCCAGCCCATGGTCTTCTTCTGCATTACGGGGCCGTCGGAGGGGAAGTTGGTGCCGCGCAGCT
TCACCTTGTAGATGAACTCGCCGTCCTGCAGGGAGGAGTCCTGGGTCACGGTCACCACGCCGCCGTCCTC
GAAGTTCATCACGCGCTCCCACTTGAAGCCCTCGGGGAAGGACAGCTTCAAGTAGTCGGGGATGTCGGCG
GGGTGCTTCACGTAGGCCTTGGAGCCGTACATGAACTGAGGGGACAGGATGTCCCAGGCGAAGGGCAGGG
GGCCACCCTTGGTCACCTTCAGCTTGGCGGTCTGGGTGCCCTCGTAGGGGCGGCCCTCGCCCTCGCCCTC
GATCTCGAACTCGTGGCCGTTCACGGAGCCCTCCATGTGCACCTTGAAGCGCATGAACTCCTTGATGATG
GCCATGTTATCCTCCTCGCCCTTGCTCACCATGGTGGCGGATGCTACCGGTGGATCCCGGGCCCGCGGTA
CCGTCGACTGCAGCTCCTGATCGGCCTCTTCATTCTTCTCAACCGGTTTAGTTCTTCTGATGCAGCACAG
CATGGGGCGGCGCGCCGCGATAACTTCGTATAAAGTATCCTATACGAAGTTATTTGCCTTAACCCAGAAA
TTATCACTGTTATTCTTTAGAATGGTGCAAAGAATAACTTCGTATAATGTATGCTATACGAAGTTATGTT
TATCTGCAGTTTTAAAATTATGTTTTAAAATGGACTATCATATGCTTACCGTAACTTGAAAGTATTTCGA
TTTCTTGGGTTTATATATCTTGTGGAAAGGACGCGGTTTCCTAGGTTTAAACTGAATTCGATATCAAGCT
TATCGATAATCAACCTCTGGATTACAAAATTTGTGAAAGATTGACTGGTATTCTTAACTATGTTGCTCCT
TTTACGCTATGTGGATACGCTGCTTTAATGCCTTTGTATCATGCTATTGCTTCCCGTATGGCTTTCATTT
TCTCCTCCTTGTATAAATCCTGGTTGCTGTCTCTTTATGAGGAGTTGTGGCCCGTTGTCAGGCAACGTGG
CGTGGTGTGCACTGTGTTTGCTGACGCAACCCCCACTGGTTGGGGCATTGCCACCACCTGTCAGCTCCTT
TCCGGGACTTTCGCTTTCCCCCTCCCTATTGCCACGGCGGAACTCATCGCCGCCTGCCTTGCCCGCTGCT
GGACAGGGGCTCGGCTGTTGGGCACTGACAATTCCGTGGTGTTGTCGGGGAAATCATCGTCCTTTCCTTG
GCTGCTCGCCTATGTTGCCACCTGGATTCTGCGCGGGACGTCCTTCTGCTACGTCCCTTCGGCCCTCAAT
CCAGCGGACCTTCCTTCCCGCGGCCTGCTGCCGGCTCTGCGGCCTCTTCCGCGTCTTCGCCTTCGCCCTC
AGACGAGTCGGATCTCCCTTTGGGCCGCCTCCCCGCATCGATACCGAGCGCTGCTCGAGAGATCTACGGG
TGGCATCCCTGTGACCCCTCCCCAGTGCCTCTCCTGGCCCTGGAAGTTGCCACTCCAGTGCCCACCAGCC
TTGTCCTAATAAAATTAAGTTGCATCATTTTGTCTGACTAGGTGTCCTTCTATAATATTATGGGGTGGAG
GGGGGTGGTATGGAGCAAGGGGCAAGTTGGGAAGACAACCTGTAGGGCCTGCGGGGTCTATTGGGAACCA
AGCTGGAGTGCAGTGGCACAATCTTGGCTCACTGCAATCTCCGCCTCCTGGGTTCAAGCGATTCTCCTGC
CTCAGCCTCCCGAGTTGTTGGGATTCCAGGCATGCATGACCAGGCTCAGCTAATTTTTGTTTTTTTGGTA
GAGACGGGGTTTCACCATATTGGCCAGGCTGGTCTCCAACTCCTAATCTCAGGTGATCTACCCACCTTGG
CCTCCCAAATTGCTGGGATTACAGGCGTGAACCACTGCTCCCTTCCCTGTCCTTCTGATTTTGTAGGTAA
CCACGTGCGGACCGAGCGGCCGCAGGAACCCCTAGTGATGGAGTTGGCCACTCCCTCTCTGCGCGCTCGC
TCGCTCACTGAGGCCGGGCGACCAAAGGTCGCCCGACGCCCGGGCTTTGCCCGGGCGGCCTCAGTGAGCG
AGCGAGCGCGCAGCTGCCTGCAGGGGCGCCTGATGCGGTATTTTCTCCTTACGCATCTGTGCGGTATTTC
ACACCGCATA
[95 nt withheld, positions 4211-4305]
T
[46 nt withheld, positions 4307-4352]
C
[141 nt withheld, positions 4354-4494]
CCTTTGACGTTGGAGTCCACGTTCTTT
[37 nt withheld, positions 4522-4558]
ACTCTATCTCGGGCTATTCTTTTGATTTATAAGGGATTTTGCCGATTTCGGTCTATTGGTTAAAAAATGA
GCTGATTTAACAAAAATTTAACGCGAATTTTAACAAAATATTAACGTTTACAATTTTATGGTGCACTCTC
AGTACAATCTGCTCTGATGCCGCATAGTTAAGCCAGCCCCGACACCCGCCAACACCCGCTGACGCGCCCT
GACGGGCTTGTCTGCTCCCGGCATCCGCTTACAGACAAGCTGTGACCGTCTCCGGGAGCTGCATGTGTCA
GAGGTTTTCACCGTCATCACCGAAACGCGCGAGACGAAAGGGCCTCGTGATACGCCTATTTTTATAGGTT
AATGTCATGATAATAATGGTTTCTTAGACGTCAGGTGGCACTTTTCGGGGAAATGTGCGCGGAACCCCTA
TTTGTTTATTTTTCTAAATACATTCAAATATGTATCCGCTCATGAGACAATAACCCTGATAAATGCTTCA
ATAATATTGAAAAAGGAAGAGTATGAGTATTCAACATTTCCGTGTCGCCCTTATTCCCTTTTTTGCGGCA
TTTTGCCTTCCTGTTTTTGCTCACCCAGAAACGCTGGTGAAAGTAAAAGATGCTGAAGATCAGTTGGGTG
CACGAGTGGGTTACATCGAACTGGATCTCAACAGCGGTAAGATCCTTGAGAGTTTTCGCCCCGAAGAACG
TTTTCCAATGATGAGCACTTTTAAAGTTCTGCTATGTGGCGCGGTATTATCCCGTATTGACGCCGGGCAA
GAGCAACTCGGTCGCCGCATACACTATTCTCAGAATGACTTGGTTGAGTACTCACCAGTCACAGAAAAGC
ATCTTACGGATGGCATGACAGTAAGAGAATTATGCAGTGCTGCCATAACCATGAGTGATAACACTGCGGC
CAACTTACTTCTGACAACGATCGGAGGACCGAAGGAGCTAACCGCTTTTTTGCACAACATGGGGGATCAT
GTAACTCGCCTTGATCGTTGGGAACCGGAGCTGAATGAAGCCATACCAAACGACGAGCGTGACACCACGA
TGCCTGTAGCAATGGCAACAACGTTGCGCAAACTATTAACTGGCGAACTACTTACTCTAGCTTCCCGGCA
ACAATTAATAGACTGGATGGAGGCGGATAAAGTTGCAGGACCACTTCTGCGCTCGGCCCTTCCGGCTGGC
TGGTTTATTGCTGATAAATCTGGAGCCGGTGAGCGTGGGTCTCGCGGTATCATTGCAGCACTGGGGCCAG
ATGGTAAGCCCTCCCGTATCGTAGTTATCTACACGACGGGGAGTCAGGCAACTATGGATGAACGAAATAG
ACAGATCGCTGAGATAGGTGCCTCACTGATTAAGCATTGGTAACTGTCAGACCAAGTTTACTCATATATA
CTTTAGATTGATTTAAAACTTCATTTTTAATTTAAAAGGATCTAGGTGAAGATCCTTTTTGATAATCTCA
TGACCAAAATCCCTTAACGTGAGTTTTCGTTCCACTGAGCGTCAGACCCCGTAGAAAAGATCAAAGGATC
TTCTTGAGATCCTTTTTTTCTGCGCGTAATCTGCTGCTTGCAAACAAAAAAACCACCGCTACCAGCGGTG
GTTTGTTTGCCGGATCAAGAGCTACCAACTCTTTTTCCGAAGGTAACTGGCTTCAGCAGAGCGCAGATAC
CAAATACTGTTCTTCTAGTGTAGCCGTAGTTAGGCCACCACTTCAAGAACTCTGTAGCACCGCCTACATA
CCTCGCTCTGCTAATCCTGTTACCAGTGGCTGCTGCCAGTGGCGATAAGTCGTGTCTTACCGGGTTGGAC
TCAAGACGATAGTTACCGGATAAGGCGCAGCGGTCGGGCTGAACGGGGGGTTCGTGCACACAGCCCAGCT
TGGAGCGAACGACCTACACCGAACTGAGATACCTACAGCGTGAGCTATGAGAAAGCGCCACGCTTCCCGA
AGGGAGAAAGGCGGACAGGTATCCGGTAAGCGGCAGGGTCGGAACAGGAGAGCGCACGAGGGAGCTTCCA
GGGGGAAACGCCTGGTATCTTTATAGTCCTGTCGGGTTTCGCCACCTCTGACTTGAGCGTCGATTTTTGT
GATGCTCGTCAGGGGGGCGGAGCCTATGGAAAAACGCCAGCAACGCGGCCTTTTTACGGTTCCTGGCCTT
TTGCTGGCCTTTTGCTCACATGT
Features (pLannotate 1.2.2; 26 found; start..end, strand, type, name):
     12..39      +  repeat_region  AAV2 ITR (fragment): inverted terminal repeat of adeno-associated virus serotype 2 inverted
     68..95      +  repeat_region  AAV2 ITR (fragment): inverted terminal repeat of adeno-associated virus serotype 2 inverted
    158..224     +  CDS            small t antigen (fragment): SV40 (simian virus 40) small t antigen
    231..1409    +  promoter       EF-1α promoter: strong constitutive promoter for human elongation factor EF-1α
   1446..1479    +  protein_bind   lox2272: Cre-mediated recombination occurs in the 8-bp core sequence (GGATACTT). lox2272 sites are compatible with each other, but incompatible with loxP or loxN sites (Lee and Saito, 1988). Cre recombinase
   1480..1529    -  intron         β-globin intron (fragment): internally truncated intron from human β-globin
   1530..1563    +  protein_bind   loxP: Cre-mediated recombination occurs in the 8-bp core sequence (GCATACAT). Cre recombinase
   1564..1672    -  promoter       U6 promoter (fragment): RNA polymerase III promoter for human U6 snRNA
   1775..2482    -  CDS            mCherry: mCherry is a basic (constitutively fluorescent) red fluorescent protein published in 2004, derived from Discosoma sp.. It is reported to be a very rapidly-maturing monomer with low acid sensitivity.
   2502..2533    -  misc_feature   MCS (fragment): multiple cloning site
   2528..2593    -  CDS            gap43 (fragment): NEUM_CARAU - Experimental evidence at transcript level: Swiss-Prot protein existence level 2. This protein is associated with nerve growth. It is a major component of the motile 'growth cones' that form the tips of elongating axons. Plays a role in axonal and dendritic filopodia induction (By similarity). From Carassius auratus (Goldfish).
   2610..2643    -  protein_bind   lox2272: Cre-mediated recombination occurs in the 8-bp core sequence (GGATACTT). lox2272 sites are compatible with each other, but incompatible with loxP or loxN sites (Lee and Saito, 1988). Cre recombinase
   2644..2693    -  intron         β-globin intron (fragment): internally truncated intron from human β-globin
   2694..2727    -  protein_bind   loxP: Cre-mediated recombination occurs in the 8-bp core sequence (GCATACAT). Cre recombinase
   2735..2832    +  promoter       U6 promoter (fragment): RNA polymerase III promoter for human U6 snRNA
   2854..2878    +  misc_feature   MCS (fragment): pBluescript multiple cloning site
   2878..3466    +  misc_feature   WPRE: woodchuck hepatitis virus posttranscriptional regulatory element
   3498..3974    +  polyA_signal   hGH poly(A) signal: human growth hormone polyadenylation signal
   4014..4154    +  repeat_region  AAV2 ITR: inverted terminal repeat of adeno-associated virus serotype 2 inverted
   4159..4210    -  misc_feature   bom (fragment): basis of mobility region from pBR322
   4229..4684    +  rep_origin     f1 ori (sequence partly withheld): f1 bacteriophage origin of replication; arrow indicates direction of (+) strand synthesis
   4685..4734    -  misc_feature   bom (fragment): basis of mobility region from pBR322
   4836..4871    -  CDS            rop (fragment): Rop protein, which maintains plasmids at low copy number; rop
   4966..5070    +  promoter       AmpR promoter: bla
   5071..5931    +  CDS            AmpR: β-lactamase; bla; confers resistance to ampicillin, carbenicillin, and related antibiotics
   6102..6690    +  rep_origin     ori: high-copy-number ColE1/pMB1/pBR322/pUC origin of replication
