[The description below was written by a language model from this plasmid's Addgene catalogue record and pLannotate feature annotations shown in this document.]
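Description:
pDIO-DSE-mCherry-PSE-MCS is an empty AAV transfer backbone derived from pAAV-EF1a-DIO-mCherry, designed so that a single Cre recombination event switches on both a red fluorescent reporter and an shRNA of the user's choice. It is propagated in bacteria as a high-copy plasmid using a ColE1/pUC-type origin and ampicillin resistance (AmpR), and it also carries an f1 origin. The expression cassette sits between AAV2 inverted terminal repeats, which allow packaging into AAV particles. The annotation detects the left ITR only as short fragments and the right ITR as complete. The sequenced record is 6,751 nt, larger than the listed backbone size, consistent with the added U6-derived elements.

Downstream of the EF-1α promoter lies a double-floxed inverted (DIO) cassette bounded by lox2272 and loxP pairs in opposing orientation. Within it, in antisense orientation, are the mCherry coding sequence and one fragment of the human U6 promoter. A short match to gap43 lies at the 5′ end of the mCherry reading frame, but the record does not explain it. A second U6 promoter fragment lies outside the lox sites in sense orientation, followed by a multiple cloning site, WPRE and the hGH polyadenylation signal. According to the depositor, the U6 distal (DSE) and proximal (PSE) sequence elements are separated by the coding sequence. Before recombination neither mCherry nor a functional Pol III promoter is correctly arranged. Cre-mediated inversion presumably orients mCherry for EF-1α-driven transcription and places the DSE in line with the PSE, enabling transcription of an shRNA cloned into the MCS. The vector therefore suits cell-type-specific knockdown with fluorescent labelling in Cre-expressing cells, and the associated publication concerns cortical inhibitory circuits.
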