Addgene plasmid #129669: pDIO-DSE-mCherry-PSE-MCS
Purpose: (Empty Backbone) Backbone that can be used to generate AAV virus where, upon cre-specific recombination, mCherry and any shRNA can be simultaneously expressed
Depositing lab: Beatriz Rico. Depositing organization: King's College London. Publication: Distinct molecular programs regulate synapse specificity in cortical inhibitory circuits. Favuzzi E, Deogracias R, Marques-Smith A, Maeso P, Jezequel J, Exposito-Alonso D, Balia M, Kroon T, Hinojosa AJ, F Maraver E, Rico B. Science. 2019 Jan 25;363(6425):413-417. doi: 10.1126/science.aau8977. PubMed 30679375.
Backbone
  Vector backbone: pAAV-EF1a-DIO-mCherry
  Backbone manufacturer: Karl Deisseroth
  Backbone size (bp): 5941
  Vector type: AAV
  Promoter: EF1a
  Tag / fusion protein: mCherry
Growth in bacteria
  Bacterial resistance: Ampicillin, 100 μg/mL
  Growth temperature: 37°C
  Growth strain: NEB Stable
  Copy number: High Copy
Gene/Insert
  Cloning method: Restriction Enzyme
  Sequencing primers: 5′ EF1a-F
Terms and licenses: Academic/Nonprofit Terms; Industry Terms: Not Available to Industry
Depositor comments: The construct holds a sequence containing the distal (DSE) and proximal elements (PSE) of the U6 promoter spaced by the CDS to express shRNAs
How to cite: pDIO-DSE-mCherry-PSE-MCS was a gift from Beatriz Rico (Addgene plasmid # 129669 ; http://n2t.net/addgene:129669 ; RRID:Addgene_129669)
